Addgene plasmid #200358: pSAH84 - [AVHp | gfp | tbb-2 UTR]
Purpose: gfp BioPart for AVH neurons. (1) Mark neurons or (2) cell-specific expression of transgenes (N or C-terminal fusions, or untagged). Compatible with single-copy insertion (MosTI) or arrays.
Depositing lab: Christian Froekjaer-Jensen. Depositing organization: King Abdullah University of Science and Technology (KAUST).
Backbone
  Vector backbone: Twist Amp High
  Backbone manufacturer: Twist Biosciences
  Vector type: Worm Expression
Growth in bacteria
  Bacterial resistance: Ampicillin, 100 μg/mL
  Growth temperature: 37°C
  Growth strain: DH5alpha
  Copy number: High Copy
Gene/Insert
  Gene/Insert name: [AVHp | gfp | tbb-2 UTR]
  Species: C. elegans (nematode)
  Promoter: WBGene00011327, hlh-34
  Cloning method: Restriction Enzyme; 5′ cloning site Unknown (unknown if destroyed)
Terms and licenses: Academic/Nonprofit Terms; Industry Terms: Not Available to Industry
Depositor comments: See www.wormbuilder.org/BioParts for more information.
How to cite: pSAH84 - [AVHp | gfp | tbb-2 UTR] was a gift from Christian Froekjaer-Jensen (Addgene plasmid # 200358 ; http://n2t.net/addgene:200358 ; RRID:Addgene_200358)
