[The description below was written by a language model from this plasmid's Addgene catalogue record and pLannotate feature annotations shown in this document.]
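Description:
pSAH84 is a C. elegans expression plasmid built on the synthetic Twist Amp High backbone. It is one of a set of modular "BioPart" constructs designed to drive expression in a single defined neuron class, here the AVH neurons. In bacteria it is maintained at high copy through a ColE1/pUC-type origin and selected with ampicillin via the β-lactamase gene and its native promoter. The sequenced record is 4,663 nt.

The payload is a three-part cassette: an AVH-specific promoter taken from the hlh-34 gene, a gfp coding sequence, and the tbb-2 (β-tubulin) 3′ UTR/terminator, which is commonly used in worm transgenes. The automated annotation does not label the promoter, which presumably lies in the unannotated region upstream of gfp. It calls GFP as two separate fragments with a short gap between them, which is consistent with a worm-adapted gfp interrupted by an intron, although the record does not say so. The table also detects a partial unc-119 coding fragment, a loxP site spanning the sequence origin, an attB1-like site and a small lacZα remnant. The record does not explain these elements. The unc-119 fragment and loxP may relate to the stated compatibility with MosTI single-copy insertion, but that is an inference.

According to the depositor, the plasmid can be used as is to mark AVH neurons with GFP. It can also serve as a scaffold for cell-specific transgene expression, with the gene of interest fused to the N- or C-terminus of GFP or expressed untagged. Transgenes can be delivered either as single-copy MosTI insertions or as arrays.
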