Features (pLannotate 1.2.2; 10 found; start..end, strand, type, name):
    459..755     +  CDS            cEGFP (fragment): cEGFP is a basic (constitutively fluorescent) green fluorescent protein published in 2008, derived from Aequorea victoria.
    797..1354    +  CDS            Q80R (fragment): Q80R is a fluorescent protein, derived from Aequorea victoria.
   1377..1546    +  terminator     tbb-2 terminator (fragment): tbb-2; transcription terminator for the C. elegans tubulin beta-2 gene
   2095..2683    -  rep_origin     ori: high-copy-number ColE1/pMB1/pBR322/pUC origin of replication
   2800..2824    -  protein_bind   attB1: mutant version of attB; recombination site for the Gateway® BP reaction BP Clonase™
   2924..3784    -  CDS            AmpR: β-lactamase; bla; confers resistance to ampicillin, carbenicillin, and related antibiotics
   3785..3889    -  promoter       AmpR promoter: bla
   3976..4019    -  CDS            lacZα (fragment): LacZα fragment of β-galactosidase; lacZ fragment
   4074..4526    +  CDS            unc-119 (fragment): UN119_CAEEL - Experimental evidence at protein level: Swiss-Prot protein existence level 1. Myristoyl-binding protein that acts as a cargo adapter: specifically binds the myristoyl moiety of a subset of N-terminally myristoylated proteins and is required for their localization. Plays a key role in ciliary membrane localization of proteins. Required for the establishment or function of the nervous system. From Caenorhabditis elegans.
   4643..13      +  protein_bind   loxP (across the origin): Cre-mediated recombination occurs in the 8-bp core sequence (GCATACAT). Cre recombinase
>Addgene plasmid #200358 | pSAH84 - [AVHp | gfp | tbb-2 UTR] | addgene full sequence | sequence record 397614 | Addgene NGS Result
TATACGAAGTTATGATATCAAAAATGATTACGCCAAGCTGTAAGTTTAAACATGATCTTACTAACTAACT
ATTCTCATTTAAATTTTCAGAGCTTAAAAATGGCTGAAATCACTCACAACGATGGATACGCTAATGCCCC
TTTTACCTTCTTCTCCATGCCAATCCACTTTCCTCACATAGTGGTATCGCTTGTCCAACAATTTCCAACG
ATCTAAGCTCATCGAGAAGCTCTCGACTCCTCATTGCACATGCTACAAAAATTTGAAATAGACAAAGAGG
GGAGAATTCAATTGTATGTCATATTGTGTAATTAGTTTGGCTCTCGAATGGCATGATCTGCATGCTAATT
ATATATTATGAGAGCTTGTACATATTGGGTCATTCATTTATTTTTTATATGTATTTTATTTGTCGCTTGA
CTTATAACCACTTGAAAAAGAGACCAAAAATGGGGCCCTCTAAGGGCGAAGAATTGTTCACGGGAGTAGT
CCCAATCTTAGTCGAGCTTGACGGAGGTGAGTTTTATTATCGATTTTCGGGATTTTCTACTTGTAATTAC
CTTTTGTTTTTAATAAGTTGCTTTTTTCCAGATGTTAATGGCCACAAGTTTTCCGTGTCTGGAGAAGGAG
AAGGCGACGCTACCTACGGTAAGCTGACCCTGAAGTTCATTTGCACTACTGGCAAGTTACCAGTACCATG
GCCGACCCTGGTGACAACATTTTGCTACGGGGTTCAATGCTTCTCCAGATACCCAGGTAGGTTTTCAGTT
TCAATTTTTGTTGCAACTACCTCAACTCTATGTTTTCAGATCATATGAAAAGACACGACTTTTTTAAATC
CGCCATGCCAGAGGGTTACGTTCAAGAACGTACCATTTTTTTTAAGGACGATGGTAACTACAAGACACGT
GCGGAGGTTAAATTTGAAGGCGATACTCTCGTGAACCGTATTGAGCTCAAGGTAAATTTTTCAAGCTTCT
AAATTCCAAAATAAACCATTTTAATTTCTTAATTCCAGGGAATCGATTTCAAGGAAGATGGAAACATTTT
GGGCCACAAGCTTGAATATAATTATAATAGTCATAATGTCTACATTATGGCCGACAAACAAAAAAACGGT
ATTAAGGTTAACTTCAAGATTCGCCACAATATCGAAGATGGATCTGTCCAACTTGCTGACCACTACCAAC
AAAATACTCCAATTGGAGATGGACCGGTTTTGCTTCCAGATAACCACTACCTTTCCACTCAGTCTGCCCT
CTCTAAGGATCCGAATGAAAAACGTGACCATATGGTTCTTTTGGAGTTCGTTACCGCAGCAGGAATTACT
CACGGAATGGATGAACTGTACAAGCCCGGGTGATGGTCTCTGAGCTATGCAAAATCCTTTCAAGCATTCC
CTTCTTCTCTATCACTCTTCTTTCTTTTTGTCAAAAAATTCTCTCGCTAATTTATTTGCTTTTTTAATGT
TATTATTTTATGACTTTTTATAGTCACTGAAAAGTTTGCATCTGAGTGAAGTGAATGCTATCAAAATGTG
ATTCTGATATCCAGGAAACGGAGAATCTGTGCGGCAATGTCTTATCATTTGAAACGCGCCGTATCGATGC
TGACATCATGCGGCTCCCGTGTTAGTCGAGAAGATGGGTACGGGCCTTTATTCATCCAACACTCTACGGC
TTCTTCAAGAGCTAGTAGGGCACCCTGTAGTTGGAAAGGGATTATTTCGTATGGCGAGCCCATACCGTCT
TTCTTGCGGAAGCTTAACACGATAGGAAGTTGGATAGTTTCGAACGATGGTTCCATACGGAACGCTGTCT
CAAGGATGAGTCTGACGGAGTGTAACTCGAAGGCTAGGTGGAGGCTCAGTGATGATAAGTCTGCGATGGT
GGATGCATGTGTCATGGTCATAGCTGTTTCCTGTGTGAAATTGTTATCCGCTCAGAGGGCACAATCCTAT
TCCGCGCTATCCGACAATCTCCAAGACATTAGGTGGAGTTCAGTTCGGCGTATGGCATATGTCGCTGGAA
AGAACATGTGAGCAAAAGGCCAGCAAAAGGCCAGGAACCGTAAAAAGGCCGCGTTGCTGGCGTTTTTCCA
TAGGCTCCGCCCCCCTGACGAGCATCACAAAAATCGACGCTCAAGTCAGAGGTGGCGAAACCCGACAGGA
CTATAAAGATACCAGGCGTTTCCCCCTGGAAGCTCCCTCGTGCGCTCTCCTGTTCCGACCCTGCCGCTTA
CCGGATACCTGTCCGCCTTTCTCCCTTCGGGAAGCGTGGCGCTTTCTCATAGCTCACGCTGTAGGTATCT
CAGTTCGGTGTAGGTCGTTCGCTCCAAGCTGGGCTGTGTGCACGAACCCCCCGTTCAGCCCGACCGCTGC
GCCTTATCCGGTAACTATCGTCTTGAGTCCAACCCGGTAAGACACGACTTATCGCCACTGGCAGCAGCCA
CTGGTAACAGGATTAGCAGAGCGAGGTATGTAGGCGGTGCTACAGAGTTCTTGAAGTGGTGGCCTAACTA
CGGCTACACTAGAAGAACAGTATTTGGTATCTGCGCTCTGCTGAAGCCAGTTACCTTCGGAAAAAGAGTT
GGTAGCTCTTGATCCGGCAAACAAACCACCGCTGGTAGCGGTGGTTTTTTTGTTTGCAAGCAGCAGATTA
CGCGCAGAAAAAAAGGATCTCAAGAAGATCCTTTGATCTTTTCTACGGGGTCTGACGCTCTATTCAACAA
AGCCGCCGTCCCGTCAAGTCAGCGTAAATGGGTAGGGGGCTTCAAATCGTCCTCGTGATACCAATTCGGA
GCCTGCTTTTTTGTACAAACTTGTTGATAATGGCAATTCAAGGATCTTCACCTAGATCCTTTTAAATTAA
AAATGAAGTTTTAAATCAATCTAAAGTATATATGAGTAAACTTGGTCTGACAGTTACCAATGCTTAATCA
GTGAGGCACCTATCTCAGCGATCTGTCTATTTCGTTCATCCATAGTTGCCTGACTCCCCGTCGTGTAGAT
AACTACGATACGGGAGGGCTTACCATCTGGCCCCAGTGCTGCAATGATACCGCGAGAGCCACGCTCACCG
GCTCCAGATTTATCAGCAATAAACCAGCCAGCCGGAAGGGCCGAGCGCAGAAGTGGTCCTGCAACTTTAT
CCGCCTCCATCCAGTCTATTAATTGTTGCCGGGAAGCTAGAGTAAGTAGTTCGCCAGTTAATAGTTTGCG
CAACGTTGTTGCCATTGCTACAGGCATCGTGGTGTCACGCTCGTCGTTTGGTATGGCTTCATTCAGCTCC
GGTTCCCAACGATCAAGGCGAGTTACATGATCCCCCATGTTGTGCAAAAAAGCGGTTAGCTCCTTCGGTC
CTCCGATCGTTGTCAGAAGTAAGTTGGCCGCAGTGTTATCACTCATGGTTATGGCAGCACTGCATAATTC
TCTTACTGTCATGCCATCCGTAAGATGCTTTTCTGTGACTGGTGAGTACTCAACCAAGTCATTCTGAGAA
TAGTGTATGCGGCGACCGAGTTGCTCTTGCCCGGCGTCAATACGGGATAATACCGCGCCACATAGCAGAA
CTTTAAAAGTGCTCATCATTGGAAAACGTTCTTCGGGGCGAAAACTCTCAAGGATCTTACCGCTGTTGAG
ATCCAGTTCGATGTAACCCACTCGTGCACCCAACTGATCTTCAGCATCTTTTACTTTCACCAGCGTTTCT
GGGTGAGCAAAAACAGGAAGGCAAAATGCCGCAAAAAAGGGAATAAGGGCGACACGGAAATGTTGAATAC
TCATACTCTTCCTTTTTCAATATTATTGAAGCATTTATCAGGGTTATTGTCTCATGAGCGGATACATATT
TGAATGTATTTAGAAAAATAAACAAATAGGGGTTCCGCGCACATTTCCCCGAAAAGTGCCAGATACCTGA
AACAAAACCCATCGTACGGCCAAGGAAGTCTCCAATAACTGTGATCCACCACAAGCGCCAGGGTTTTCCC
AGTCACGACGTTGTAAAACGACGGCCAGTCATGCATAATCCGCACGCATCTGGAATAAGGAAGTGCCATT
CCGCCTGACCTAAGTGCTTTTCGAGATCGCCAAACCGGAGAACGATCAGGAGAATGATGAGTCGCCACAG
GAGTCGGCAAGATACGTGCGTTATAGATTTGCTCCAAACTTTTTGAAACTCAAAACGGTCGGAGCAACTG
TGGAATTCAAAGTAGGAGACATCCCAATCCATCATTTCCGAATGATCGAACGTCACTTCTTCAAAGATCG
CCTTCTGAAGTGTTTTGACTTTGAATTCGGATTCTGTATTCCGAATTCACGAAACAACTGTGAACATATC
TATGAGTTCCCTCAACTCTCTCAACAACTCAGTGAGTCATTATTCTAAAAAGTACAATTCAAAAGACTAA
TCTCTTTTTCAGTGGACGACATGATCAACAATCCAAACGAGACTCGTTCTGACAGCTTCTATTTCGTCGA
TAACAAACTCGTCATGCACAACAAAGCCGACTACTCATATGATGCATAAATCTTCATTGTTGAGTTTATC
TTGTTGATTTTTGAATAAATTATCAACTCTTTACTTTTTAATGGGTTATGAAATAAATAAACATTGAAAA
CTGATAAACAACGTTCATCTCTATAACTTCGTATAGCATACAT
